>Addgene plasmid #73431 | pdCas9-M-4F2 | depositor full sequence | sequence record 135331 | Full Sequence
GAATTCCGGATGAGCATTCATCAGGCGGGCAAGAATGTGAATAAAGGCCGGATAAAACTTGTGCTTATTT
TTCTTTACGGTCTTTAAAAAGGCCGTAATATCCAGCTGAACGGTCTGGTTATAGGTACATTGAGCAACTG
ACTGAAATGCCTCAAAATGTTCTTTACGATGCCATTGGGATATATCAACGGTGGTATATCCAGTGATTTT
TTTCTCCATTTTAGCTTCCTTAGCTCCTGAAAATCTCGATAACTCAAAAAATACGCCCGGTAGTGATCTT
ATTTCATTATGGTGAAAGTTGGAACCTCTTACGTGCCGATCAACGTCTCATTTTCGCCAAAAGTTGGCCC
AGGGCTTCCCGGTATCAACAGGGACACCAGGATTTATTTATTCTGCGAAGTGATCTTCCGTCACAGGTAT
TTATTCGGCGCAAAGTGCGTCGGGTGATGCTGCCAACTTACTGATTTAGTGTATGATGGTGTTTTTGAGG
TGCTCCAGTGGCTTCTGTTTCTATCAGCTGTCCCTCCTGTTCAGCTACTGACGGGGTGGTGCGTAACGGC
AAAAGCACCGCCGGACATCAGCGCTAGCGGAGTGTATACTGGCTTACTATGTTGGCACTGATGAGGGTGT
CAGTGAAGTGCTTCATGTGGCAGGAGAAAAAAGGCTGCACCGGTGCGTCAGCAGAATATGTGATACAGGA
TATATTCCGCTTCCTCGCTCACTGACTCGCTACGCTCGGTCGTTCGACTGCGGCGAGCGGAAATGGCTTA
CGAACGGGGCGGAGATTTCCTGGAAGATGCCAGGAAGATACTTAACAGGGAAGTGAGAGGGCCGCGGCAA
AGCCGTTTTTCCATAGGCTCCGCCCCCCTGACAAGCATCACGAAATCTGACGCTCAAATCAGTGGTGGCG
AAACCCGACAGGACTATAAAGATACCAGGCGTTTCCCCCTGGCGGCTCCCTCGTGCGCTCTCCTGTTCCT
GCCTTTCGGTTTACCGGTGTCATTCCGCTGTTATGGCCGCGTTTGTCTCATTCCACGCCTGACACTCAGT
TCCGGGTAGGCAGTTCGCTCCAAGCTGGACTGTATGCACGAACCCCCCGTTCAGTCCGACCGCTGCGCCT
TATCCGGTAACTATCGTCTTGAGTCCAACCCGGAAAGACATGCAAAAGCACCACTGGCAGCAGCCACTGG
TAATTGATTTAGAGGAGTTAGTCTTGAAGTCATGCGCCGGTTAAGGCTAAACTGAAAGGACAAGTTTTGG
TGACTGCGCTCCTCCAAGCCAGTTACCTCGGTTCAAAGAGTTGGTAGCTCAGAGAACCTTCGAAAAACCG
CCCTGCAAGGCGGTTTTTTCGTTTTCAGAGCAAGAGATTACGCGCAGACCAAAACGATCTCAAGAAGATC
ATCTTATTAATCAGATAAAATATTTCTAGATTTCAGTGCAATTTATCTCTTCAAATGTAGCACCTGAAGT
CAGCCCCATACGATATAAGTTGTAATTCTCATGTTTGACAGCTTATCATCGATAAGCTTTAATGCGGTAG
TTTATCACAGTTAAATTGCTAACGCAGTCAGGCACCGTGTATGAAATCTAACAATGCGCTCATCGTCATC
CTCGGCACCGTCACCCTGGATGCTGTAGGCATAGGCTTGGTTATGCCGGTACTGCCGGGCCTCTTGCGGG
ATTACGAAATCATCCTGTGGAGCTTAGTAGGTTTAGCAAGATGGCAGCGCCTAAATGTAGAATGATAAAA
GGATTAAGAGATTAATTTCCCTAAAAATGATAAAACAAGCGTTTTGAAAGCGCTTGTTTTTTTGGTTTGC
AGTCAGAGTAGAATAGAAGTATCAAAAAAAGCACCGACTCGGTGCCACTTTTTCAAGTTGATAACGGACT
AGCCTTATTTTAACTTGCTATGCTGTTTTGAATGGTTCCAACAAGATTATTTTATAACTTTTATAACAAA
TAATCAAGGAGAAATTCAAAGAAATTTATCAGCCATAAAACAATACTTAATACTATAGAATGATAACAAA
ATAAACTACTTTTTAAAAGAATTTTGTGTTATAATCTATTTATTATTAAGTATTGGGTAATATTTTTTGA
AGAGATATTTTGAAAAAGAAAAATTAAAGCATATTAAACTAATTTCGGAGGTCATTAAAACTATTATTGA
AATCATCAAACTCATTATGGATTTAATTTAAACTTTTTATTTTAGGAGGCAAAAATGGATAAGAAATACT
CAATAGGCTTAGCTATCGGCACAAATAGCGTCGGATGGGCGGTGATCACTGATGAATATAAGGTTCCGTC
TAAAAAGTTCAAGGTTCTGGGAAATACAGACCGCCACAGTATCAAAAAAAATCTTATAGGGGCTCTTTTA
TTTGACAGTGGAGAGACAGCGGAAGCGACTCGTCTCAAACGGACAGCTCGTAGAAGGTATACACGTCGGA
AGAATCGTATTTGTTATCTACAGGAGATTTTTTCAAATGAGATGGCGAAAGTAGATGATAGTTTCTTTCA
TCGACTTGAAGAGTCTTTTTTGGTGGAAGAAGACAAGAAGCATGAACGTCATCCTATTTTTGGAAATATA
GTAGATGAAGTTGCTTATCATGAGAAATATCCAACTATCTATCATCTGCGAAAAAAATTGGTAGATTCTA
CTGATAAAGCGGATTTGCGCTTAATCTATTTGGCCTTAGCGCATATGATTAAGTTTCGTGGTCATTTTTT
GATTGAGGGAGATTTAAATCCTGATAATAGTGATGTGGACAAACTATTTATCCAGTTGGTACAAACCTAC
AATCAATTATTTGAAGAAAACCCTATTAACGCAAGTGGAGTAGATGCTAAAGCGATTCTTTCTGCACGAT
TGAGTAAATCAAGACGATTAGAAAATCTCATTGCTCAGCTCCCCGGTGAGAAGAAAAATGGCTTATTTGG
GAATCTCATTGCTTTGTCATTGGGTTTGACCCCTAATTTTAAATCAAATTTTGATTTGGCAGAAGATGCT
AAATTACAGCTTTCAAAAGATACTTACGATGATGATTTAGATAATTTATTGGCGCAAATTGGAGATCAAT
ATGCTGATTTGTTTTTGGCAGCTAAGAATTTATCAGATGCTATTTTACTTTCAGATATCCTAAGAGTAAA
TACTGAAATAACTAAGGCTCCCCTATCAGCTTCAATGATTAAACGCTACGATGAACATCATCAAGACTTG
ACTCTTTTAAAAGCTTTAGTTCGACAACAACTTCCAGAAAAGTATAAAGAAATCTTTTTTGATCAATCAA
AAAACGGATATGCAGGTTATATTGATGGGGGAGCTAGCCAAGAAGAATTTTATAAATTTATCAAACCAAT
TTTAGAAAAAATGGATGGTACTGAGGAATTATTGGTGAAACTAAATCGTGAAGATTTGCTGCGCAAGCAA
CGGACCTTTGACAACGGCTCTATTCCCCATCAAATTCACTTGGGTGAGCTGCATGCTATTTTGAGAAGAC
AAGAAGACTTTTATCCATTTTTAAAAGACAATCGTGAGAAGATTGAAAAAATCTTGACTTTTCGAATTCC
TTATTATGTTGGTCCATTGGCGCGTGGCAATAGTCGTTTTGCATGGATGACTCGGAAGTCTGAAGAAACA
ATTACCCCATGGAATTTTGAAGAAGTTGTCGATAAAGGTGCTTCAGCTCAATCATTTATTGAACGCATGA
CAAACTTTGATAAAAATCTTCCAAATGAAAAAGTACTACCAAAACATAGTTTGCTTTATGAGTATTTTAC
GGTTTATAACGAATTGACAAAGGTCAAATATGTTACTGAAGGAATGCGAAAACCAGCATTTCTTTCAGGT
GAACAGAAGAAAGCCATTGTTGATTTACTCTTCAAAACAAATCGAAAAGTAACCGTTAAGCAATTAAAAG
AAGATTATTTCAAAAAAATAGAATGTTTTGATAGTGTTGAAATTTCAGGAGTTGAAGATAGATTTAATGC
TTCATTAGGTACCTACCATGATTTGCTAAAAATTATTAAAGATAAAGATTTTTTGGATAATGAAGAAAAT
GAAGATATCTTAGAGGATATTGTTTTAACATTGACCTTATTTGAAGATAGGGAGATGATTGAGGAAAGAC
TTAAAACATATGCTCACCTCTTTGATGATAAGGTGATGAAACAGCTTAAACGTCGCCGTTATACTGGTTG
GGGACGTTTGTCTCGAAAATTGATTAATGGTATTAGGGATAAGCAATCTGGCAAAACAATATTAGATTTT
TTGAAATCAGATGGTTTTGCCAATCGCAATTTTATGCAGCTGATCCATGATGATAGTTTGACATTTAAAG
AAGACATTCAAAAAGCACAAGTGTCTGGACAAGGCGATAGTTTACATGAACATATTGCAAATTTAGCTGG
TAGCCCTGCTATTAAAAAAGGTATTTTACAGACTGTAAAAGTTGTTGATGAATTGGTCAAAGTAATGGGG
CGGCATAAGCCAGAAAATATCGTTATTGAAATGGCACGTGAAAATCAGACAACTCAAAAGGGCCAGAAAA
ATTCGCGAGAGCGTATGAAACGAATCGAAGAAGGTATCAAAGAATTAGGAAGTCAGATTCTTAAAGAGCA
TCCTGTTGAAAATACTCAATTGCAAAATGAAAAGCTCTATCTCTATTATCTCCAAAATGGAAGAGACATG
TATGTGGACCAAGAATTAGATATTAATCGTTTAAGTGATTATGATGTCGATGCCATTGTTCCACAAAGTT
TCCTTAAAGACGATTCAATAGACAATAAGGTCTTAACGCGTTCTGATAAAAATCGTGGTAAATCGGATAA
CGTTCCAAGTGAAGAAGTAGTCAAAAAGATGAAAAACTATTGGAGACAACTTCTAAACGCCAAGTTAATC
ACTCAACGTAAGTTTGATAATTTAACGAAAGCTGAACGTGGAGGTTTGAGTGAACTTGATAAAGCTGGTT
TTATCAAACGCCAATTGGTTGAAACTCGCCAAATCACTAAGCATGTGGCACAAATTTTGGATAGTCGCAT
GAATACTAAATACGATGAAAATGATAAACTTATTCGAGAGGTTAAAGTGATTACCTTAAAATCTAAATTA
GTTTCTGACTTCCGAAAAGATTTCCAATTCTATAAAGTACGTGAGATTAACAATTACCATCATGCCCATG
ATGCGTATCTAAATGCCGTCGTTGGAACTGCTTTGATTAAGAAATATCCAAAACTTGAATCGGAGTTTGT
CTATGGTGATTATAAAGTTTATGATGTTCGTAAAATGATTGCTAAGTCTGAGCAAGAAATAGGCAAAGCA
ACCGCAAAATATTTCTTTTACTCTAATATCATGAACTTCTTCAAAACAGAAATTACACTTGCAAATGGAG
AGATTCGCAAACGCCCTCTAATCGAAACTAATGGGGAAACTGGAGAAATTGTCTGGGATAAAGGGCGAGA
TTTTGCCACAGTGCGCAAAGTATTGTCCATGCCCCAAGTCAATATTGTCAAGAAAACAGAAGTACAGACA
GGCGGATTCTCCAAGGAGTCAATTTTACCAAAAAGAAATTCGGACAAGCTTATTGCTCGTAAAAAAGACT
GGGATCCAAAAAAATATGGTGGTTTTGATAGTCCAACGGTAGCTTATTCAGTCCTAGTGGTTGCTAAGGT
GGAAAAAGGGAAATCGAAGAAGTTAAAATCCGTTAAAGAGTTACTAGGGATCACAATTATGGAAAGAAGT
TCCTTTGAAAAAAATCCGATTGACTTTTTAGAAGCTAAAGGATATAAGGAAGTTAAAAAAGACTTAATCA
TTAAACTACCTAAATATAGTCTTTTTGAGTTAGAAAACGGTCGTAAACGGATGCTGGCTAGTGCCGGAGA
ATTACAAAAAGGAAATGAGCTGGCTCTGCCAAGCAAATATGTGAATTTTTTATATTTAGCTAGTCATTAT
GAAAAGTTGAAGGGTAGTCCAGAAGATAACGAACAAAAACAATTGTTTGTGGAGCAGCATAAGCATTATT
TAGATGAGATTATTGAGCAAATCAGTGAATTTTCTAAGCGTGTTATTTTAGCAGATGCCAATTTAGATAA
AGTTCTTAGTGCATATAACAAACATAGAGACAAACCAATACGTGAACAAGCAGAAAATATTATTCATTTA
TTTACGTTGACGAATCTTGGAGCTCCCGCTGCTTTTAAATATTTTGATACAACAATTGATCGTAAACGAT
ATACGTCTACAAAAGAAGTTTTAGATGCCACTCTTATCCATCAATCCATCACTGGTCTTTATGAAACACG
CATTGATTTGAGTCAGCTAGGAGGTGACTGAAGTATATTTTAGATGAAGATTATTTCTTAATAACTAAAA
ATATGGTATAATACTCTTAATAAATGCAGTAATACAGGGGCTTTTCAAGACTGAAGTCTAGCTGAGACAA
ATAGTGCGATTACGAAATTTTTTAGACAAAAATAGTCTACGAGGTTTTAGAGCTATGCTGTTTTGAATGG
TCCCAAAACATCCCGCGAAATTAATACGACTCACTACTTGTTTTAGAGCTATGCTGTTTTGAATGGTCCC
AAAACTTCAGCACACTGAGACTTGTTGAGTTCCATGTTTTAGAGCTATGCTGTTTTGAATGGACTCCATT
CAACATTGCCGATGATAACTTGAGAAAGAGGGTTAATACCAGCAGTCGGATACCTTCCTATTCTTTCTGT
TAAAGCGTTTTCATGTTATAATAGGCAAAAGAAGAGTAGTGTGATCGTCCATTCCGACAGCATCGCCAGT
CACTATGGCGTGCTGCTAGCGCTATATGCGTTGATGCAATTTCTATGCGCACCCGTTCTCGGAGCACTGT
CCGACCGCTTTGGCCGCCGCCCAGTCCTGCTCGCTTCGCTACTTGGAGCCACTATCGACTACGCGATCAT
GGCGACCACACCCGTCCTGTGGATCCTCTACGCCGGACGCATCGTGGCCGGCATCACCGGCGCCACAGGT
GCGGTTGCTGGCGCCTATATCGCCGACATCACCGATGGGGAAGATCGGGCTCGCCACTTCGGGCTCATGA
GCGCTTGTTTCGGCGTGGGTATGGTGGCAGGCCCCGTGGCCGGGGGACTGTTGGGCGCCATCTCCTTGCA
TGCACCATTCCTTGCGGCGGCGGTGCTCAACGGCCTCAACCTACTACTGGGCTGCTTCCTAATGCAGGAG
TCGCATAAGGGAGAGCGTCGACCGATGCCCTTGAGAGCCTTCAACCCAGTCAGCTCCTTCCGGTGGGCGC
GGGGCATGACTATCGTCGCCGCACTTATGACTGTCTTCTTTATCATGCAACTCGTAGGACAGGTGCCGGC
AGCGCTCTGGGTCATTTTCGGCGAGGACCGCTTTCGCTGGAGCGCGACGATGATCGGCCTGTCGCTTGCG
GTATTCGGAATCTTGCACGCCCTCGCTCAAGCCTTCGTCACTGGTCCCGCCACCAAACGTTTCGGCGAGA
AGCAGGCCATTATCGCCGGCATGGCGGCCGACGCGCTGGGCTACGTCTTGCTGGCGTTCGCGACGCGAGG
CTGGATGGCCTTCCCCATTATGATTCTTCTCGCTTCCGGCGGCATCGGGATGCCCGCGTTGCAGGCCATG
CTGTCCAGGCAGGTAGATGACGACCATCAGGGACAGCTTCAAGGATCGCTCGCGGCTCTTACCAGCCTAA
CTTCGATCATTGGACCGCTGATCGTCACGGCGATTTATGCCGCCTCGGCGAGCACATGGAACGGGTTGGC
ATGGATTGTAGGCGCCGCCCTATACCTTGTCTGCCTCCCCGCGTTGCGTCGCGGTGCATGGAGCCGGGCC
ACCTCGACCTGAATGGAAGCCGGCGGCACCTCGCTAACGGATTCACCACTCCAAGAATTGGAGCCAATCA
ATTCTTGCGGAGAACTGTGAATGCGCAAACCAACCCTTGGCAGAACATATCCATCGCGTCCGCCATCTCC
AGCAGCCGCACGCGGCGCATCTCGGGCAGCGTTGGGTCCTGGCCACGGGTGCGCATGATCGTGCTCCTGT
CGTTGAGGACCCGGCTAGGCTGGCGGGGTTGCCTTACTGGTTAGCAGAATGAATCACCGATACGCGAGCG
AACGTGAAGCGACTGCTGCTGCAAAACGTCTGCGACCTGAGCAACAACATGAATGGTCTTCGGTTTCCGT
GTTTCGTAAAGTCTGGAAACGCGGAAGTCCCCTACGTGCTGCTGAAGTTGCCCGCAACAGAGAGTGGAAC
CAACCGGTGATACCACGATACTATGACTGAGAGTCAACGCCATGAGCGGCCTCATTTCTTATTCTGAGTT
ACAACAGTCCGCACCGCTGTCCGGTAGCTCCTTCCGGTGGGCGCGGGGCATGACTATCGTCGCCGCACTT
ATGACTGTCTTCTTTATCATGCAACTCGTAGGACAGGTGCCGGCAGCGCCCAACAGTCCCCCGGCCACGG
GGCCTGCCACCATACCCACGCCGAAACAAGCGCCCTGCACCATTATGTTCCGGATCTGCATCGCAGGATG
CTGCTGGCTACCCTGTGGAACACCTACATCTGTATTAACGAAGCGCTAACCGTTTTTATCAGGCTCTGGG
AGGCAGAATAAATGATCATATCGTCAATTATTACCTCCACGGGGAGAGCCTGAGCAAACTGGCCTCAGGC
ATTTGAGAAGCACACGGTCACACTGCTTCCGGTAGTCAATAAACCGGTAAACCAGCAATAGACATAAGCG
GCTATTTAACGACCCTGCCCTGAACCGACGACCGGGTCGAATTTGCTTTCGAATTTCTGCCATTCATCCG
CTTATTATCACTTATTCAGGCGTAGCACCAGGCGTTTAAGGGCACCAATAACTGCCTTAAAAAAATTACG
CCCCGCCCTGCCACTCATCGCAGTACTGTTGTAATTCATTAAGCATTCTGCCGACATGGAAGCCATCACA
GACGGCATGATGAACCTGAATCGCCAGCGGCATCAGCACCTTGTCGCCTTGCGTATAATATTTGCCCATG
GTGAAAACGGGGGCGAAGAAGTTGTCCATATTGGCCACGTTTAAATCAAAACTGGTGAAACTCACCCAGG
GATTGGCTGAGACGAAAAACATATTCTCAATAAACCCTTTAGGGAAATAGGCCAGGTTTTCACCGTAACA
CGCCACATCTTGCGAATATATGTGTAGAAACTGCCGGAAATCGTCGTGGTATTCACTCCAGAGCGATGAA
AACGTTTCAGTTTGCTCATGGAAAACGGTGTAACAAGGGTGAACACTATCCCATATCACCAGCTCACCGT
CTTTCATTGCCATACG
Features (pLannotate 1.2.2; 18 found; start..end, strand, type, name):
    220..322     -  promoter       cat promoter: promoter of the E. coli cat gene encoding chloramphenicol acetyltransferase
    443..586     +  mobile_element IS1 (fragment): prokaryotic transposable element IS1
    705..760     -  rep_origin     RSF ori (fragment): Plasmids containing the RSF 1030 origin of replication can be propagated in E. coli cells that contain additional plasmids with compatible origins.
    848..1393    -  rep_origin     p15A ori: Plasmids containing the medium-copy-number p15A origin of replication can be propagated in E. coli cells that contain a second plasmid with the ColE1 origin.
   1505..1533    +  promoter       tet promoter: E. coli promoter for tetracycline efflux protein gene
   1581..1682    +  CDS            TcR (fragment): tetracycline efflux protein; tet; confers resistance to tetracycline
   1851..1929    -  misc_RNA       tracrRNA: trans-activating CRISPR RNA for the Streptococcus pyogenes CRISPR/Cas9 system
   2225..6331    +  CDS            dCas9: catalytically dead mutant of the Cas9 endonuclease from the Streptococcus pyogenes Type II CRISPR/Cas system RNA-guided DNA-binding protein that lacks endonuclease activity due to the D10A mutation in the RuvC catalytic domain and the H840A mutation in the HNH catalytic domain
   6352..6483    +  misc_feature   crRNA leader: crRNA leader sequence for the Streptococcus pyogenes CRISPR/Cas system
   6484..6519    +  repeat_region  DR: direct repeat for the Streptococcus pyogenes CRISPR/Cas system
   6529..6546    +  intron         CMV intron (fragment): modified intron A from human cytomegalovirus (CMV)
   6550..6585    +  repeat_region  DR: direct repeat for the Streptococcus pyogenes CRISPR/Cas system
   6616..6642    +  repeat_region  DR (fragment): direct repeat for the Streptococcus pyogenes CRISPR/Cas system
   6764..7852    +  CDS            TcR (fragment): tetracycline efflux protein; tet; confers resistance to tetracycline
   8356..8449    +  CDS            TcR (fragment): tetracycline efflux protein; tet; confers resistance to tetracycline
   8446..8503    -  CDS            TcR (fragment): tetracycline efflux protein; tet; confers resistance to tetracycline
   8493..8588    +  CDS            resD (fragment): REDF_ECOLI - Also known as D. Protein inferred from homology: Swiss-Prot protein existence level 3. Acts as a repressor of transcription and as a site-specific resolvase that cleaves at the RfsF site. From Escherichia coli (strain K12).
   8886..219     -  CDS            CmR (across the origin): chloramphenicol acetyltransferase; cat; confers resistance to chloramphenicol
