[The description below was written by a language model from this plasmid's Addgene catalogue record and pLannotate feature annotations shown in this document.]
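Description:
pdCas9-M-4F2 is a low-copy bacterial expression plasmid for CRISPR interference in Escherichia coli, built on the pdCas9 backbone. The annotated sequence (about 9.3 kb) shows a p15A origin of replication, which is compatible with ColE1-type plasmids and so allows co-maintenance with separate target or pathway plasmids. Selection relies on a chloramphenicol acetyltransferase gene driven by the cat promoter. Several disrupted fragments of a tetracycline resistance gene, its tet promoter and an IS1 fragment are also annotated. These appear to be remnants of the parental cloning vector interrupted by the CRISPR cassette rather than functional parts, and short hits to an RSF origin, resD and a CMV intron are most likely incidental matches from automated annotation.

The payload is a complete Streptococcus pyogenes Type II CRISPR targeting system with the nuclease inactivated. It encodes dCas9, which carries the D10A and H840A mutations and therefore binds DNA without cutting it. It also encodes the tracrRNA on the opposite strand and a minimal CRISPR array made up of the native crRNA leader followed by direct repeats flanking a single synthetic spacer. The spacer was inserted between BsaI sites, which the record lists as not destroyed, and the insert is expressed from the constitutive wild-type S. pyogenes promoter. Once processed, the crRNA pairs with tracrRNA and guides dCas9 to the 4F2 variant of a hybrid T7-lac promoter, blocking transcription from it. Because the spacer is specific to that variant, the plasmid acts as an orthogonal synthetic repressor. According to the record, it belongs to a system for modular, tuneable control of metabolic pathway fluxes in E. coli.
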