Addgene plasmid #73431: pdCas9-M-4F2
Purpose: CRISPR synthetic transcription factor repressor plasmid encoding dCas9, tracrRNA, and a single spacer CRISPR array encoding crRNA for orthogonal repression of T7-lac promoter variant 4F2.
Depositing lab: Mattheos Koffas. Depositing organization: Rensselaer Polytechnic Institute. Publication: Rapid generation of CRISPR/dCas9-regulated, orthogonally repressible hybrid T7-lac promoters for modular, tuneable control of metabolic pathway fluxes in Escherichia coli. Cress BF, Jones JA, Kim DC, Leitz QD, Englaender JA, Collins SM, Linhardt RJ, Koffas MA. Nucleic Acids Res. 2016 Apr 13. pii: gkw231. 10.1093/nar/gkw231 PubMed 27079979.
Backbone
  Vector backbone: pdCas9
  Backbone manufacturer: Luciano Marraffini (Addgene plasmid # 46569)
  Backbone size w/o insert (bp): 9296
  Vector type: Bacterial Expression, CRISPR, Synthetic Biology
Growth in bacteria
  Bacterial resistance: Chloramphenicol, 25 μg/mL
  Growth temperature: 37°C
  Growth strain: DH5alpha
  Copy number: Low Copy
Gene/Insert
  Gene/Insert name: Repressor 4F2 (orthogonal T7-lac repressor)
  gRNA/shRNA sequence: ATTAATACGACTCACTACTT
  Species: Synthetic
  Promoter: Constitutive wild-type S. pyogenes promoter
  Cloning method: Restriction Enzyme; 5′ cloning site BsaI (not destroyed); 3′ cloning site BsaI (not destroyed)
  Sequencing primers: 5′ dCas9-F3 (CACGCATTGATTTGAGTCAGC)
Terms and licenses: Academic/Nonprofit Terms; Industry Terms: Not Available to Industry
Depositor comments: Also encodes dCas9 and tracrRNA.
How to cite: pdCas9-M-4F2 was a gift from Mattheos Koffas (Addgene plasmid # 73431 ; http://n2t.net/addgene:73431 ; RRID:Addgene_73431)
