>Addgene plasmid #73431 | pdCas9-M-4F2 | addgene partial sequence | sequence record 139106 | pBRrevBam 5'-GGTGATGTCGGCGATATAGG-3'
CCGGCGTAGAGGATCCACAGGACGGGTGTGGTCGCCATGATCGCGTAGTCGATAGTGGCTCCAAGTAGCG
AAGCGAGCAGGACTGGGCGGCGGCCAAAGCGGTCGGACAGTGCTCCGAGAACGGGTGCGCATAGAAATTG
CATCAACGCATATAGCGCTAGCAGCACGCCATAGTGACTGGCGATGCTGTCGGAATGGACGATCACACTA
CTCTTCTTTTGCCTATTATAACATGAAAACGCTTTAACAGAAAGAATAGGAAGGTATCCGACTGCTGGTA
TTAACCCTCTTTCTCAAGTTATCATCGGCAATGTTGAATGGAGTCCATTCAAAACAGCATAGCTCTAAAA
CATGGAACTCAACAAGTCTCAGTGTGCTGAAGTTTTGGGACCATTCAAAACAGCATAGCTCTAAAACAAG
TAGTGAGTCGTATTAATTTCGCGGGATGTTTTGGGACCATTCAAAACAGCATAGCTCTAAAACCTCGTAG
ACTATTTTTGTCTAAAAAATTTCGTAATCGCACTATTTGTCTCAGCTAGACTTCAGTCTTGAAAAGCCCC
TGTATTACTGCATTTATTAAGAGTATTATACCATATTTTTAGTTATTAAGAAATAATCTTCATCTAAAAT
ATACTTC
