>Addgene plasmid #73431 | pdCas9-M-4F2 | addgene partial sequence | sequence record 141308 | StrepPyoCas9-5UTR-F 5'-CGGTGCCACTTTTTCAAGTTG-3'
ACAAGATTATTTTATAACTTTTATAACAAATAATCAAGGAGAAATTCAAAGAAATTTATCAGCCATAAAA
CAATACTTAATACTATAGAATGATAACAAAATAAACTACTTTTTAAAAGAATTTTGTGTTATAATCTATT
TATTATTAAGTATTGGGTAATATTTTTTGAAGAGATATTTTGAAAAAGAAAAATTAAAGCATATTAAACT
AATTTCGGAGGTCATTAAAACTATTATTGAAATCATCAAACTCATTATGGATTTAATTTAAACTTTTTAT
TTTAGGAGGCAAAAATGGATAAGAAATACTCAATAGGCTTAGCTATCGGCACAAATAGCGTCGGATGGGC
GGTGATCACTGATGAATATAAGGTTCCGTCTAAAAAGTTCAAGGTTCTGGGAAATACAGACCGCCACAGT
ATCAAAAAAAATCTTATAGGGGCTCTTTTATTTGACAGTGGAGAGACAGCGGAAGCGACTCGTCTCAAAC
GGACAGCTCGTAGAAGGTATACACGTCGGAAGAATCGTATTTGTTATCTACAGGAGATTTTTTCAAATGA
GATGGCGAAAGTAGATGATAGTTTCTTTCATCGACTTGAAGAGTCTTTTTTGGTGGAAGAAGACAAGAAG
CATGAACGTCATCCTATTTTTGGAAATATAGTAGATGAAGTTGCTTATCATGAGAAATATCCAACTATCT
ATCATCTGCGAAA
